Addgene plasmid #179621: HULAa32G3
Purpose: Expresses heliorhodopsin gene in E.coli cells
Depositing lab: Oded Beja. Depositing organization: Technion - Israel Institute of Technology. Publication: Diverse heliorhodopsins detected via functional metagenomics in freshwater Actinobacteria, Chloroflexi and Archaea. Chazan A, Rozenberg A, Mannen K, Nagata T, Tahan R, Yaish S, Larom S, Inoue K, Beja O, Pushkarev A. Environ Microbiol. 2022 Jan;24(1):110-121. doi: 10.1111/1462-2920.15890. Epub 2022 Jan 4. PubMed 34984789.
Backbone
  Vector backbone: pBAD
  Backbone manufacturer: Invitrogen
  Vector type: Bacterial Expression
Growth in bacteria
  Bacterial resistance: Ampicillin, 100 μg/mL
  Growth temperature: 37°C
  Growth strain: DH5alpha
  Copy number: Low Copy
Gene/Insert
  Gene/Insert name: HULAa32G3
  Species: Actinobacteria
  Promoter: araBAD
  Cloning method: Restriction Enzyme; 5′ cloning site NcoI (not destroyed); 3′ cloning site PmeI (MssI) (not destroyed)
  Sequencing primers: 5′ pBAD-Fw 5-ATGCCATAGCATTTTTATCCA-3; 3′ pBAD-Rv 5-GATTTAATCTGTATCAGG-3
Terms and licenses: Academic/Nonprofit Terms; Industry Terms: Not Available to Industry
Depositor comments: Please visit https://doi.org/10.1101/2021.02.16.431466 for bioRxiv preprint.
How to cite: HULAa32G3 was a gift from Oded Beja (Addgene plasmid # 179621 ; http://n2t.net/addgene:179621 ; RRID:Addgene_179621)
