[The description below was written by a language model from this plasmid's Addgene catalogue record and pLannotate feature annotations shown in this document.]
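Description:
HULAa32G3 is a bacterial expression plasmid built on the Invitrogen pBAD backbone and designed to produce a heliorhodopsin in E. coli. The insert, also called HULAa32G3, is attributed to Actinobacteria and comes from a functional metagenomics study of heliorhodopsins in freshwater microorganisms. It was cloned between NcoI and PmeI sites, both of which are retained. The automated feature table of the 4,783 nt sequence does not annotate the heliorhodopsin coding region itself. An unannotated stretch of roughly 900 nt lies between the ribosome binding site and the downstream terminator region, and this is where the insert would be expected to sit.

Expression is driven by the araBAD promoter, followed by an efficient ribosome binding site derived from bacteriophage T7 gene 10. The araC regulator gene is carried on the plasmid in the divergent orientation, so transcription is kept low in the absence of L-arabinose and is induced in a tunable way when arabinose is added. This can be helpful for membrane proteins such as rhodopsins. Transcription ends at the rrnB T1 and T2 terminators, which are preceded by a 5S rRNA segment from the same rrnB region.

The plasmid is propagated through a ColE1/pMB1-family origin with the adjacent pBR322 bom region, and only a short fragment of rop is detected. The feature annotation labels this origin generically as high-copy, whereas the catalogue entry lists the plasmid as low copy. Selection is by ampicillin through the β-lactamase gene under its own promoter. No epitope or purification tags are annotated or stated in the record.
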