Features (pLannotate 1.2.2; 11 found; start..end, strand, type, name):
      1..285     +  promoter       araBAD promoter: araBAD; promoter of the L-arabinose operon of E. coli; the araC regulatory gene is transcribed in the opposite direction (Guzman et al., 1995)
    312..334     +  RBS            RBS: efficient ribosome binding site from bacteriophage T7 gene 10 (Olins and Rangwala, 1989)
   1235..1350    +  ncRNA          5S rRNA: Accession: RF00001 - 5S ribosomal RNA
   1354..1440    +  terminator     rrnB T1 terminator: Escherichia coli rrnB; transcription terminator T1 from the E. coli rrnB gene
   1532..1559    +  terminator     rrnB T2 terminator: transcription terminator T2 from the E. coli rrnB gene
   1578..1669    +  promoter       AmpR promoter: bla
   1670..2530    +  CDS            AmpR: β-lactamase; bla; confers resistance to ampicillin, carbenicillin, and related antibiotics
   2701..3289    +  rep_origin     ori: high-copy-number ColE1/pMB1/pBR322/pUC origin of replication
   3475..3615    -  misc_feature   bom: basis of mobility region from pBR322
   3717..3757    -  CDS            rop (fragment): Rop protein, which maintains plasmids at low copy number; rop
   3879..4757    -  CDS            araC: L-arabinose regulatory protein; araC
>Addgene plasmid #179621 | HULAa32G3 | addgene full sequence | sequence record 352861 | Addgene NGS Result
AAGAAACCAATTGTCCATATTGCATCAGACATTGCCGTCACTGCGTCTTTTACTGGCTCTTCTCGCTAAC
CAAACCGGTAACCCCGCTTATTAAAAGCATTCTGTAACAAAGCGGGACCAAAGCCATGACAAAAACGCGT
AACAAAAGTGTCTATAATCACGGCAGAAAAGTCCACATTGATTATTTGCACGGCGTCACACTTTGCTATG
CCATAGCATTTTTATCCATAAGATTAGCGGATCCTACCTGACGCTTTTTATCGCAACTCTCTACTGTTTC
TCCATACCCGTTTTTTTGGGCTAGAAATAATTTTGTTTAACTTTAAGAAGGAGATATACATACCCATGGC
ATCTTCAACGCCACTTGATATTCCGAGCAGCCGTCTTGCAGGTCTGCGCCGTTACAACCTTTTCGCAGGA
ATCTTTCACGCTGTCCAAGCCATCGCCATCATCGCATTGGCAAATGACTTTGCACTGCCTGTCTCTGTGA
ACTATTTGCTGGACGCACCTGTACCTGGCGCCCGCTTCGACAGTGTTCAACTATTCGATTTCCCCATTGC
AATCGGTGTCGCCATCTTCTCCCTTCTGAGTGCGTTAGCGCATTTCTGGATCGTTGGACCTGGATTCGAT
CGGTACTCCAATGATTTGCGCAACAAACGAAACATTGCGCGTTGGATTGAATACGCGATCTCTTCAACTT
TGATGATTGTTCTTATTTCACTCATTAATGCCGTGTGGGACATCGTCGCTCTCATTGCAATTGCAGGTGC
AAATGTCGCCATGATTTTGTTTGGTTGGCTACAAGAGAAATATGAAGAGCCTGGTAAAGGTTCGCTCTTG
CCATTCTGGTTTGGTTGCATCGCAGGTGCTGTTCCCTGGATTGCAATGTTCCTTTTGCTGTTCTCTCCAG
GCAGTGAAGCAGAAGCGCCAGGTTTTGTGTACGGCATCGTGATTTCGCTGTTCTTGTTCTTCAATTCGTT
TGCACTGGTGCAGTGGTTGCAGTACAAGCAAATTGGCAAGTTCGCTGACTACCTCGCAGGAGAACGTACT
TACATCACTTTGTCATTTATTGCTAAGTCATTACTGGCATGGCAAATATTTGCTGGAGTGCTCGCGACGA
GTTCTCTATAGGTTTAAACGGTCTCCAGCTTGGCTGTTTTGGCGGATGAGAGAAGATTTTCAGCCTGATA
CAGATTAAATCAGAACGCAGAAGCGGTCTGATAAAACAGAATTTGCCTGGCGGCAGTAGCGCGGTGGTCC
CACCTGACCCCATGCCGAACTCAGAAGTGAAACGCCGTAGCGCCGATGGTAGTGTGGGGTCTCCCCATGC
GAGAGTAGGGAACTGCCAGGCATCAAATAAAACGAAAGGCTCAGTCGAAAGACTGGGCCTTTCGTTTTAT
CTGTTGTTTGTCGGTGAACGCTCTCCTGAGTAGGACAAATCCGCCGGGAGCGGATTTGAACGTTGCGAAG
CAACGGCCCGGAGGGTGGCGGGCAGGACGCCCGCCATAAACTGCCAGGCATCAAATTAAGCAGAAGGCCA
TCCTGACGGATGGCCTTTTTGCGTTTCTACAAACTCTTTTGTTTATTTTTCTAAATACATTCAAATATGT
ATCCGCTCATGAGACAATAACCCTGATAAATGCTTCAATAATATTGAAAAAGGAAGAGTATGAGTATTCA
ACATTTCCGTGTCGCCCTTATTCCCTTTTTTGCGGCATTTTGCCTTCCTGTTTTTGCTCACCCAGAAACG
CTGGTGAAAGTAAAAGATGCTGAAGATCAGTTGGGTGCACGAGTGGGTTACATCGAACTGGATCTCAACA
GCGGTAAGATCCTTGAGAGTTTTCGCCCCGAAGAACGTTTTCCAATGATGAGCACTTTTAAAGTTCTGCT
ATGTGGCGCGGTATTATCCCGTGTTGACGCCGGGCAAGAGCAACTCGGTCGCCGCATACACTATTCTCAG
AATGACTTGGTTGAGTACTCACCAGTCACAGAAAAGCATCTTACGGATGGCATGACAGTAAGAGAATTAT
GCAGTGCTGCCATAACCATGAGTGATAACACTGCGGCCAACTTACTTCTGACAACGATCGGAGGACCGAA
GGAGCTAACCGCTTTTTTGCACAACATGGGGGATCATGTAACTCGCCTTGATCGTTGGGAACCGGAGCTG
AATGAAGCCATACCAAACGACGAGCGTGACACCACGATGCCTGTAGCAATGGCAACAACGTTGCGCAAAC
TATTAACTGGCGAACTACTTACTCTAGCTTCCCGGCAACAATTAATAGACTGGATGGAGGCGGATAAAGT
TGCAGGACCACTTCTGCGCTCGGCCCTTCCGGCTGGCTGGTTTATTGCTGATAAATCTGGAGCCGGTGAG
CGTGGGTCTCGCGGTATCATTGCAGCACTGGGGCCAGATGGTAAGCCCTCCCGTATCGTAGTTATCTACA
CGACGGGGAGTCAGGCAACTATGGATGAACGAAATAGACAGATCGCTGAGATAGGTGCCTCACTGATTAA
GCATTGGTAACTGTCAGACCAAGTTTACTCATATATACTTTAGATTGATTTAAAACTTCATTTTTAATTT
AAAAGGATCTAGGTGAAGATCCTTTTTGATAATCTCATGACCAAAATCCCTTAACGTGAGTTTTCGTTCC
ACTGAGCGTCAGACCCCGTAGAAAAGATCAAAGGATCTTCTTGAGATCCTTTTTTTCTGCGCGTAATCTG
CTGCTTGCAAACAAAAAAACCACCGCTACCAGCGGTGGTTTGTTTGCCGGATCAAGAGCTACCAACTCTT
TTTCCGAAGGTAACTGGCTTCAGCAGAGCGCAGATACCAAATACTGTCCTTCTAGTGTAGCCGTAGTTAG
GCCACCACTTCAAGAACTCTGTAGCACCGCCTACATACCTCGCTCTGCTAATCCTGTTACCAGTGGCTGC
TGCCAGTGGCGATAAGTCGTGTCTTACCGGGTTGGACTCAAGACGATAGTTACCGGATAAGGCGCAGCGG
TCGGGCTGAACGGGGGGTTCGTGCACACAGCCCAGCTTGGAGCGAACGACCTACACCGAACTGAGATACC
TACAGCGTGAGCTATGAGAAAGCGCCACGCTTCCCGAAGGGAGAAAGGCGGACAGGTATCCGGTAAGCGG
CAGGGTCGGAACAGGAGAGCGCACGAGGGAGCTTCCAGGGGGAAACGCCTGGTATCTTTATAGTCCTGTC
GGGTTTCGCCACCTCTGACTTGAGCGTCGATTTTTGTGATGCTCGTCAGGGGGGCGGAGCCTATGGAAAA
ACGCCAGCAACGCGGCCTTTTTACGGTTCCTGGCCTTTTGCTGGCCTTTTGCTCACATGTTCTTTCCTGC
GTTATCCCCTGATTCTGTGGATAACCGTATTACCGCCTTTGAGTGAGCTGATACCGCTCGCCGCAGCCGA
ACGACCGAGCGCAGCGAGTCAGTGAGCGAGGAAGCGGAAGAGCGCCTGATGCGGTATTTTCTCCTTACGC
ATCTGTGCGGTATTTCACACCGCATATGGTGCACTCTCAGTACAATCTGCTCTGATGCCGCATAGTTAAG
CCAGTATACACTCCGCTATCGCTACGTGACTGGGTCATGGCTGCGCCCCGACACCCGCCAACACCCGCTG
ACGCGCCCTGACGGGCTTGTCTGCTCCCGGCATCCGCTTACAGACAAGCTGTGACCGTCTCCGGGAGCTG
CATGTGTCAGAGGTTTTCACCGTCATCACCGAAACGCGCGAGGCAGCAGATCAATTCGCGCGCGAAGGCG
AAGCGGCATGCATAATGTGCCTGTCAAATGGACGAAGCAGGGATTCTGCAAACCCTATGCTACTCCGTCA
AGCCGTCAATTGTCTGATTCGTTACCAATTATGACAACTTGACGGCTACATCATTCACTTTTTCTTCACA
ACCGGCACGGAACTCGCTCGGGCTGGCCCCGGTGCATTTTTTAAATACCCGCGAGAAATAGAGTTGATCG
TCAAAACCAACATTGCGACCGACGGTGGCGATAGGCATCCGGGTGGTGCTCAAAAGCAGCTTCGCCTGGC
TGATACGTTGGTCCTCGCGCCAGCTTAAGACGCTAATCCCTAACTGCTGGCGGAAAAGATGTGACAGACG
CGACGGCGACAAGCAAACATGCTGTGCGACGCTGGCGATATCAAAATTGCTGTCTGCCAGGTGATCGCTG
ATGTACTGACAAGCCTCGCGTACCCGATTATCCATCGGTGGATGGAGCGACTCGTTAATCGCTTCCATGC
GCCGCAGTAACAATTGCTCAAGCAGATTTATCGCCAGCAGCTCCGAATAGCGCCCTTCCCCTTGCCCGGC
GTTAATGATTTGCCCAAACAGGTCGCTGAAATGCGGCTGGTGCGCTTCATCCGGGCGAAAGAACCCCGTA
TTGGCAAATATTGACGGCCAGTTAAGCCATTCATGCCAGTAGGCGCGCGGACGAAAGTAAACCCACTGGT
GATACCATTCGCGAGCCTCCGGATGACGACCGTAGTGATGAATCTCTCCTGGCGGGAACAGCAAAATATC
ACCCGGTCGGCAAACAAATTCTCGTCCCTGATTTTTCACCACCCCCTGACCGCGAATGGTGAGATTGAGA
ATATAACCTTTCATTCCCAGCGGTCGGTCGATAAAAAAATCGAGATAACCGTTGGCCTCAATCGGCGTTA
AACCCGCCACCAGATGGGCATTAAACGAGTATCCCGGCAGCAGGGGATCATTTTGCGCTTCAGCCATACT
TTTCATACTCCCGCCATTCAGAG
